>Addgene plasmid #223468 | pEY121 | addgene full sequence | sequence record 442620 | Addgene NGS Result
TCACACAGGAAACAGCTATGACCATGATTACGCCAAGCTGTAAGTTTAAACATGATCTTACTAACTAACT
ATTCTCATTTAAATTTTCAGAGCTTAAAAATGGCTGAAATCACTCACAACGATGGATACGCTAACAACTT
GGAAATGAAATAAGCTTGCATGCCTGCAGATCTGAGGTGCATTTGCGAGGGGCACTTCAGATTTGAAACT
TTGAATTTTGCACCTCGCCATGTCTATAAAAGGAGGAGTTTGATAATATCTGACGCAAGTAGAGTACAAT
TTTATTAATCCAAATAAATTGTGCCAATTTTTATAAGATGATATAAATGAGAAACGGGAATTGAGAATAT
GATGAGTAGTTTTTAAAGTTTGTCATTCAAAATTGTTGTTGCCTGCCATGCAAATGAAAGTCAGAAGAGT
TCCAAACCAGAAGAGGAAATATGATTTTTCCATGTAACAGTAGTTGTCTTTTTTTAGAACGGCAGGCCAA
ACACAAAAGTATTCCATTATTTCCTGATTTGCCTTTTCTAAACAATTTCCAGTCAAGTGATAAATTCACA
TTTCCAGTGCTCTGAAAATCTTGTCAAAAAGTTTGTATTTCGGATGTCAGGTGATGTTTGTAAGACATAC
GTTAGCTGGTCTCTTACGTATTCCAAAACCGCTACAATATGATAATCAGTCAAAATGAAACACTAAAGTT
TTTGAACTGAATGATCACAGAGTTGATTGAGATAGATAGAGTTATAATTTTGAAGGAATCTTACGCATAC
GGAAGCTTCAAAGAGTTTAGGATAATTTCATAGTTAGAGTAGACGTGACAAAGTTATTAATATCATAATT
TGTTTTTCTCGAAATTGAATATGACTGAAACGCAAGTCAGAGAGATTCCTGAACCTAATAATCTAAAATT
TTAATTGCTATTTTCAATATTGCATTTTTCGATTCACGCGTAAAGGAAGAGACAATTTCACAGCATCGGA
ACTATCTTCCGATTTGGAAGATAATTTTTTAAAGTGTTTTCCTTATTGGCTTTGAAATTTCAATAAAAGT
ACACCTGACGAATTTTCAAATAAGTGAAAAATAGAAGCAGACATCGAGTAAACGTGCATAAAATAAATGC
AATAAGTGCTCGTTAAGTAATGAAATAAAGTTAGTCTACAAATTGATCAACCAGTACATGACTAAAAATT
GGTGACTGTTTTGTTTTAGTCTTTACCCAATTTTTATTTCAGCGATTTCATTTTATACTCAAATGTGATT
TTTCTACATTTTTTCGAATTTAGAAAAGATCAGACGATTTCCTTAAAGAGGATTTCTAGTTTAGTCTTTG
ATTCAATAACTTATAGTACAGCTTAGTTATAACTATAGTTCACTATGAAATATCACATTTATAATCGTTT
CATTTAATTGTAAGGACATTTTTGCATCAAACGCCAGTTTTCTGTCCCCATTTAATTATAAGTTTTACTC
GGCCGATGCGAGATGGATGCTCCTCTCACACACCTTACCCCACGCCTTGACACCTTATTTATTGGGTTTT
AAATTTTTTTGATATTTTAGAGAATTATAAAGGTTTCCGTTAAAAAAAAACATGGCCTTCAAGGCGAGTA
CGTCTGCGTTGTAAACTCACAAATAAACTTAAAAAATATTTTTTTTTGGATTGAAGCTTTATTTGAAAGG
ATAACTCACTCGCTATCTAAAAATTGAGAAAGTTTTGTAATAACACGAAATTTCATGAAGTGCGGAAAAT
TTTTGAAAATTGGATGAAACTGTTCCTTTCACGAGTTTGGTCGTGTTTTATTCTTCATTCAAATACCAAT
GCAACAGTCGGTTTTAACTTTTCAAAATTATACTTCAAGTTTTTACAAGTGCATATGTAAAAGTGTTTTC
TATCTTCACACCTTCGAAAACAGCAATAATAAATTAAAGCCGCGTGCAGCTATCTTATAGTTTGGTTCTC
TGTATTTTCAAATATCTTAAGTGTCACATCAAATTCAATGATAATTTGGAAATCACAGAAGATCTTTAAT
GTGTTTATAGTCTCTATGAACTCATCAATTACAAATATATTTCTAGTCAGACTATTCACACAAACCGCAG
TTTTTAATCATCCATATCTTCTTCTCATGGAAGTTCTAGCTAACGTCAAGTCAGACTTTCACAAGTATGA
GTTTTATTTTGTCCAACATTTTATGCTCTTGATGAACTCAAATATCATTTCTCTTTAAACTATAGTTTCA
TAAGATTCAGTAATTTTGATTCTGCAGTTCAGATTCTAAATTTATCCGAAGAGAAAACCAATTGATCAAG
TCTTTATTCAATTTCCGAGAAAACGTGGTTGAGCTTAACACATTTTAGAATTTGTAAACGTGTTGTTGTT
TTTCAAAACCTCGCTAATAATTTCTCCCTAGTTACTCCCGTAAAGTATTTTCTGGAAAATTTGCAGGTTT
AATAGAGTTGGTTTGAAATACTGCAAATCAAAACACTTTTTATAGATTAAATCAATTTTGATAATGTTTT
CTGTCACACATAATAAACTGCACTCGCAGAATTTAATATTTATTATTTCAGATTTTGCCCGGGATTGGCC
AAAGGACCCAAAGGTATGTTTCGAATGATACTAACATAACATAGAACATTTTCAGGAGGACCCTTGCTTG
GAGGGTACCGAGCTCAGAAAAAATGACCGCTCCAAAGAAGAAGCGCAAGGTTCCAGTCGAGAAGATGACT
GCCCCAAAAAAGAAACGTAAGGTCCCGCGGATGTCAGAGCTTATTAAGGAGAATATGCATATGAAACTGT
ACATGGAAGGAACCGTGGACAACCATCACTTTAAGTGCACTTCGGAGGGGGAAGGCAAACCGTACGAGGG
CACCCAGACCATGCGAATCAAGGTGGTCGAGGGAGGCCCACTGCCCTTCGCCTTCGACATTCTGGTAAGT
TTAAACATATATATACTAACTAACCCTGATTATTTAAATTTTCAGGCTACTAGCTTCCTGTACGGCAGCA
AGACTTTTATTAATCACACCCAGGGCATCCCGGACTTCTTCAAACAGTCGTTCCCTGAGGGCTTCACATG
GGAGCGTGTGACCACATACGAAGACGGTGGCGTTCTCACCGCTACCCAGGACACCAGCCTCCAGGACGGT
TGCCTCATATATAATGTGGTAAGTTTAAACAGTTCGGTACTAACTAACCATACATATTTAAATTTTCAGA
AGATCCGGGGAGTAAACTTCACATCCAATGGTCCGGTTATGCAGAAGAAAACACTCGGCTGGGAGGCCTT
CACCGAGACGCTGTATCCGGCTGACGGAGGCCTGGAAGGTCGAAACGACATGGCCCTGAAGCTCGTCGGC
GGTAGCCATCTCATCGCAAACGCTAAGACCACATATAGATCCAAGAAACCGGTAAGTTTAAACATGATTT
TACTAACTAACTAATCTGATTTAAATTTTCAGGCTAAGAACCTTAAAATGCCGGGAGTCTACTATGTTGA
CTACAGACTGGAACGGATCAAGGAGGCCAACAACGAGACCTACGTCGAGCAGCACGAGGTTGCAGTTGCC
AGATACTGCGACCTCCCGAGCAAACTGGGTCACAAGCTTAATCCTAGGATACCGGTGGGTGAAGACCCAC
CAAAGCCATCTGCCAAGGGAGCCAAGAAGGCCGCCAAGACCGTTACGAAGCCAAAGGACGGAAAGAAGAG
ACGTCATGCCCGTAAGGAATCATACTCCGTCTACATCTACCGTGTCCTCAAGCAAGTTCATCCAGACACT
GGAGTTTCCTCCAAAGCCATGTCTATCATGAACTCTTTTGTCAACGATGTCTTCGAGCGTATTGCTGCTG
AAGCATCCCGTCTTGCTCACTACAACAAGCGTTCCACAATCTCATCCCGCGAAATTCAGACCGCTGTCCG
TCTGATCCTTCCAGGAGAGCTTGCCAAGCACGCCGTGTCTGAGGGAACCAAGGCCGTTACCAAGTACACT
TCCAGCAAGTAGGAATTCCAACTGAGCGCCGGTCGCTACCATTACCAACTTGTCTGGTGTCAAAAATAAT
AGGGGCCGCTGTCATCAGAGTAAGTTTAAACTGAGTTCTACTAACTAACGAGTAATATTTAAATTTTCAG
CATCTCGCGCCCGTGCCTCTGACTTCTAAGTCCAATTACTCTTCAACATCCCTACATGCTCTTTCTCCCT
GTGCTCCCACCCCCTATTTTTGTTATTATCAAAAAACTTCTCTTAATTTCTTTGTTTTTTAGCTTCTTTT
AAGTCACCTCTAACAATGAAATTGTGTAGATTCAAAAATAGAATTAATTCGTAATAAAAAGTCGAAAAAA
ATTGTGCTCCCTCCCCCCATTAATAATAATTCTATCCCAAAATCTACACAATGTTCTGTGTACACTTCTT
ATGTTTTTTACTTCTGATAAATTTTTTTGAAACATCATAGAAAAAACCGCACACAAAATACCTTATCATA
TGTTACGTTTCAGTTTATGACCGCAATTTTTATTTCTTCGCACGTCTGGGCCTCTCATGACGTCAAATCA
TGCTCATCGTGAAAAAGTTTTGGAGTATTTTTGGAATTTTTCAATCAAGTGAAAGTTTATGAAATTAATT
TTCCTGCTTTTGCTTTTTGGGGTTTCCCCTATTGTTTGTCAAGATTTCGAGGACGGCGTTTTTCTTGCTA
AAATCACAAGTATTGATGAGCACGATGCAAGAAAGATCGGAAGAAGGTTTGGGTTTGAGGCTCAGTGGAA
GGTGAGTAGAAGTTGATAATTTGAAAGTGGAGTAGTGTCTATGGGGTTTTTGCCTTAAATGACAGAATAC
ATTCCCAATATACCAAACATAACTGTTTCCTACTAGTCGGCCGTACGGGCCCTTTCGTCTCGCGCGTTTC
GGTGATGACGGTGAAAACCTCTGACACATGCAGCTCCCGGAGACGGTCACAGCTTGTCTGTAAGCGGATG
CCGGGAGCAGACAAGCCCGTCAGGGCGCGTCAGCGGGTGTTGGCGGGTGTCGGGGCTGGCTTAACTATGC
GGCATCAGAGCAGATTGTACTGAGAGTGCACCATATGCGGTGTGAAATACCGCACAGATGCGTAAGGAGA
AAATACCGCATCAGGCGGCCTTAAGGGCCTCGTGATACGCCTATTTTTATAGGTTAATGTCATGATAATA
ATGGTTTCTTAGACGTCAGGTGGCACTTTTCGGGGAAATGTGCGCGGAACCCCTATTTGTTTATTTTTCT
AAATACATTCAAATATGTATCCGCTCATGAGACAATAACCCTGATAAATGCTTCAATAATATTGAAAAAG
GAAGAGTATGAGTATTCAACATTTCCGTGTCGCCCTTATTCCCTTTTTTGCGGCATTTTGCCTTCCTGTT
TTTGCTCACCCAGAAACGCTGGTGAAAGTAAAAGATGCTGAAGATCAGTTGGGTGCACGAGTGGGTTACA
TCGAACTGGATCTCAACAGCGGTAAGATCCTTGAGAGTTTTCGCCCCGAAGAACGTTTTCCAATGATGAG
CACTTTTAAAGTTCTGCTATGTGGCGCGGTATTATCCCGTATTGACGCCGGGCAAGAGCAACTCGGTCGC
CGCATACACTATTCTCAGAATGACTTGGTTGAGTACTCACCAGTCACAGAAAAGCATCTTACGGATGGCA
TGACAGTAAGAGAATTATGCAGTGCTGCCATAACCATGAGTGATAACACTGCGGCCAACTTACTTCTGAC
AACGATCGGAGGACCGAAGGAGCTAACCGCTTTTTTGCACAACATGGGGGATCATGTAACTCGCCTTGAT
CGTTGGGAACCGGAGCTGAATGAAGCCATACCAAACGACGAGCGTGACACCACGATGCCTGTAGCAATGG
CAACAACGTTGCGCAAACTATTAACTGGCGAACTACTTACTCTAGCTTCCCGGCAACAATTAATAGACTG
GATGGAGGCGGATAAAGTTGCAGGACCACTTCTGCGCTCGGCCCTTCCGGCTGGCTGGTTTATTGCTGAT
AAATCTGGAGCCGGTGAGCGTGGGTCTCGCGGTATCATTGCAGCACTGGGGCCAGATGGTAAGCCCTCCC
GTATCGTAGTTATCTACACGACGGGGAGTCAGGCAACTATGGATGAACGAAATAGACAGATCGCTGAGAT
AGGTGCCTCACTGATTAAGCATTGGTAACTGTCAGACCAAGTTTACTCATATATACTTTAGATTGATTTA
AAACTTCATTTTTAATTTAAAAGGATCTAGGTGAAGATCCTTTTTGATAATCTCATGACCAAAATCCCTT
AACGTGAGTTTTCGTTCCACTGAGCGTCAGACCCCGTAGAAAAGATCAAAGGATCTTCTTGAGATCCTTT
TTTTCTGCGCGTAATCTGCTGCTTGCAAACAAAAAAACCACCGCTACCAGCGGTGGTTTGTTTGCCGGAT
CAAGAGCTACCAACTCTTTTTCCGAAGGTAACTGGCTTCAGCAGAGCGCAGATACCAAATACTGTTCTTC
TAGTGTAGCCGTAGTTAGGCCACCACTTCAAGAACTCTGTAGCACCGCCTACATACCTCGCTCTGCTAAT
CCTGTTACCAGTGGCTGCTGCCAGTGGCGATAAGTCGTGTCTTACCGGGTTGGACTCAAGACGATAGTTA
CCGGATAAGGCGCAGCGGTCGGGCTGAACGGGGGGTTCGTGCACACAGCCCAGCTTGGAGCGAACGACCT
ACACCGAACTGAGATACCTACAGCGTGAGCTATGAGAAAGCGCCACGCTTCCCGAAGGGAGAAAGGCGGA
CAGGTATCCGGTAAGCGGCAGGGTCGGAACAGGAGAGCGCACGAGGGAGCTTCCAGGGGGAAACGCCTGG
TATCTTTATAGTCCTGTCGGGTTTCGCCACCTCTGACTTGAGCGTCGATTTTTGTGATGCTCGTCAGGGG
GGCGGAGCCTATGGAAAAACGCCAGCAACGCGGCCTTTTTACGGTTCCTGGCCTTTTGCTGGCCTTTTGC
TCACATGTTCTTTCCTGCGTTATCCCCTGATTCTGTGGATAACCGTATTACCGCCTTTGAGTGAGCTGAT
ACCGCTCGCCGCAGCCGAACGACCGAGCGCAGCGAGTCAGTGAGCGAGGAAGCGGAAGAGCGCCCAATAC
GCAAACCGCCTCTCCCCGCGCGTTGGCCGATTCATTAATGCAGCTGGCACGACAGGTTTCCCGACTGGAA
AGCGGGCAGTGAGCGCAACGCAATTAATGTGAGTTAGCTCACTCATTAGGCACCCCAGGCTTTACACTTT
ATGCTTCCGGCTCGTATGTTGTGTGGAATTGTGAGCGGATAACAATT
Features (pLannotate 1.2.2; 13 found; start..end, strand, type, name):
    152..169     -  misc_feature   MCS (fragment): pUC18/19 multiple cloning site
   2767..3612    +  CDS            mTagBFP2: mTagBFP2 is a basic (constitutively fluorescent) blue fluorescent protein published in 2011, derived from Entacmaea quadricolor. It is reported to be a very rapidly-maturing monomer with very low acid sensitivity.
   3637..3999    +  CDS            his-11: H2B1_CAEEL - Experimental evidence at protein level: Swiss-Prot protein existence level 1. Core component of nucleosome. Nucleosomes wrap and compact DNA into chromatin, limiting DNA accessibility to the cellular machineries which require DNA as a template. Histones thereby play a central role in transcription regulation, DNA repair, DNA replication and chromosomal stability. DNA accessibility is regulated via a complex set of post-translational modifications of histones, also called histone code, and nucleosome remodeling. From Caenorhabditis elegans.
   4609..4761    +  CDS            aex-5 (fragment): AEX5_CAEEL - Also known as kpc-3 From Caenorhabditis elegans.
   4889..4924    +  CDS            rop (fragment): Rop protein, which maintains plasmids at low copy number; rop
   5026..5125    +  misc_feature   bom (fragment): basis of mobility region from pBR322
   5223..5327    +  promoter       AmpR promoter: bla
   5328..6188    +  CDS            AmpR: β-lactamase; bla; confers resistance to ampicillin, carbenicillin, and related antibiotics
   6359..6947    +  rep_origin     ori: high-copy-number ColE1/pMB1/pBR322/pUC origin of replication
   7130..7222    +  CDS            lacI (fragment): lac repressor; lacI; The lac repressor binds to the lac operator to inhibit transcription in E. coli. This inhibition can be relieved by adding lactose or isopropyl-β-D-thiogalactopyranoside (IPTG).
   7235..7256    +  protein_bind   CAP binding site: CAP binding activates transcription in the presence of cAMP. E. coli catabolite activator protein
   7271..7301    +  promoter       lac promoter: promoter for the E. coli lac operon
   7309..7325    +  protein_bind   lac operator: The lac repressor binds to the lac operator to inhibit transcription in E. coli. This inhibition can be relieved by adding lactose or isopropyl-β-D-thiogalactopyranoside (IPTG). lac repressor encoded by lacI
