[The description below was written by a language model from this plasmid's Addgene catalogue record and pLannotate feature annotations shown in this document.]
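Description:
pEY121 is a C. elegans expression plasmid built on the pPD95.62 backbone, one of the standard worm reporter vectors, and assembled by Gibson cloning. It is propagated in E. coli using a high-copy ColE1/pUC-type origin and selected with ampicillin through the bla (AmpR) gene and its promoter. The feature table also picks up typical pUC-derived remnants, namely a lac promoter, operator and CAP binding site, a short multiple cloning site fragment, and small fragments of lacI, rop and the pBR322 bom region. These are backbone leftovers rather than functional parts of the payload.

The payload is a transcriptional reporter for sra-6, a C. elegans gene. The catalogue lists sra-6 as the insert and describes the plasmid as an sra-6 neural reporter, so the roughly 2.6 kb unannotated stretch between the MCS fragment and the fluorescent protein coding sequence presumably holds the sra-6 regulatory sequence, although the annotation does not mark it and its exact extent is not stated. Downstream lies mTagBFP2, a rapidly maturing monomeric blue fluorescent protein, followed closely by the his-11 coding sequence for C. elegans histone H2B. This arrangement is consistent with a fusion that tethers the fluorophore to chromatin, giving the nuclear-localised signal described in the record. A short match to aex-5 follows the reporter, in the position where a 3' UTR would be expected, but no 3' UTR is annotated.

The plasmid belongs to the NeuroPAL reporter set, in which differently coloured nuclear fluorophores driven by defined promoters create a multicolour map for identifying neurons across the worm nervous system. The record defers to that publication for the specific cells labelled.
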