Addgene plasmid #223468: pEY121
Purpose: sra-6 fluorescent neural reporter driving nuclear mTagBFP2 expression (refer to NeuroPAL paper for expression)
Depositing lab: Oliver Hobert & Eviatar Yemini. Depositing organization: Columbia University. Publication: NeuroPAL: A Multicolor Atlas for Whole-Brain Neuronal Identification in C. elegans. Yemini E, Lin A, Nejatbakhsh A, Varol E, Sun R, Mena GE, Samuel ADT, Paninski L, Venkatachalam V, Hobert O. Cell. 2021 Jan 7;184(1):272-288.e11. doi: 10.1016/j.cell.2020.12.012. Epub 2020 Dec 29. PubMed 33378642.
Backbone
  Vector backbone: pPD95.62
  Vector type: Worm Expression
Growth in bacteria
  Bacterial resistance: Ampicillin, 100 μg/mL
  Growth temperature: 37°C
  Growth strain: DH5alpha
  Copy number: Unknown
Gene/Insert
  Gene/Insert name: sra-6
  Species: C. elegans (nematode)
  Entrez Gene: sra-6 (a.k.a. CELE_AH6.10)
  Cloning method: Gibson Cloning
Terms and licenses: Academic/Nonprofit Terms; Industry Terms: Not Available to Industry
How to cite: pEY121 was a gift from Oliver Hobert & Eviatar Yemini (Addgene plasmid # 223468 ; http://n2t.net/addgene:223468 ; RRID:Addgene_223468)
